>Addgene plasmid #38082 | pFRT/TO/HIS/FLAG/HA-KIAA1967 | addgene full sequence | sequence record 436460 | Addgene NGS Result
TTGTACAAAGTGGTTGATATCCAGCACAGTGGCGGCCGCTCAAGTCTAGAGGGCCCGCGGTTCGAAGGTA
AGCCTATCCCTAACCCTCTCCTCGGTCTCGATTCTACGCGTACCTGATCCGCGGCCGCATAGATAACTGA
TCCAGTGTGCCTCGAGATATCTAGACCCAGCTTTCTTGTACAAAGTGGTTGATATCCAGCACAGTGGCGG
CCGCTCAAGTCTAGAGGGCCCGCGGTTCGAAGGTAAGCCTATCCCTAACCCTCTCCTCGGTCTCGATTCT
ACGCGTACCTGATCCGCGGCCGCATAGATAACTGATCCAGTGTGCCTCGAGTCTAGAGGGCCCGTTTAAA
CCCGCTGATCAGCCTCGACTGTGCCTTCTAGTTGCCAGCCATCTGTTGTTTGCCCCTCCCCCGTGCCTTC
CTTGACCCTGGAAGGTGCCACTCCCACTGTCCTTTCCTAATAAAATGAGGAAATTGCATCGCATTGTCTG
AGTAGGTGTCATTCTATTCTGGGGGGTGGGGTGGGGCAGGACAGCAAGGGGGAGGATTGGGAAGACAATA
GCAGGCATGCTGGGGATGCGGTGGGCTCTATGGCTTCTGAGGCGGAAAGAACCAGCTGGGGCTCTAGGGG
GTATCCCC
[124 nt withheld, positions 639-762]
C
[91 nt withheld, positions 764-854]
AGGGTGATGGTTCACGTACCTAGAAGTTCCTATTCCGAAGTTCCTATTCTCTAGAAAGTATAGGAACTTC
CTTGGCCAAAAAGCCTGAACTCACCGCGACGTCTGTCGAGAAGTTTCTGATCGAAAAGTTCGACAGCGTC
TCCGACCTGATGCAGCTCTCGGAGGGCGAAGAATCTCGTGCTTTCAGCTTCGATGTAGGAGGGCGTGGAT
ATGTCCTGCGGGTAAATAGCTGCGCCGATGGTTTCTACAAAGATCGTTATGTTTATCGGCACTTTGCATC
GGCCGCGCTCCCGATTCCGGAAGTGCTTGACATTGGGGAATTCAGCGAGAGCCTGACCTATTGCATCTCC
CGCCGTGCACAGGGTGTCACGTTGCAAGACCTGCCTGAAACCGAACTGCCCGCTGTTCTGCAGCCGGTCG
CGGAGGCCATGGATGCGATCGCTGCGGCCGATCTTAGCCAGACGAGCGGGTTCGGCCCATTCGGACCGCA
AGGAATCGGTCAATACACTACATGGCGTGATTTCATATGCGCGATTGCTGATCCCCATGTGTATCACTGG
CAAACTGTGATGGACGACACCGTCAGTGCGTCCGTCGCGCAGGCTCTCGATGAGCTGATGCTTTGGGCCG
AGGACTGCCCCGAAGTCCGGCACCTCGTGCACGCGGATTTCGGCTCCAACAATGTCCTGACGGACAATGG
CCGCATAACAGCGGTCATTGACTGGAGCGAGGCGATGTTCGGGGATTCCCAATACGAGGTCGCCAACATC
TTCTTCTGGAGGCCGTGGTTGGCTTGTATGGAGCAGCAGACGCGCTACTTCGAGCGGAGGCATCCGGAGC
TTGCAGGATCGCCGCGGCTCCGGGCGTATATGCTCCGCATTGGTCTTGACCAACTCTATCAGAGCTTGGT
TGACGGCAATTTCGATGATGCAGCTTGGGCGCAGGGTCGATGCGACGCAATCGTCCGATCCGGAGCCGGG
ACTGTCGGGCGTACACAAATCGCCCGCAGAAGCGCGGCCGTCTGGACCGATGGCTGTGTAGAAGTACTCG
CCGATAGTGGAAACCGACGCCCCAGCACTCGTCCGAGGGCAAAGGAATAGCACGTACTACGAGATTTCGA
TTCCACCGCCGCCTTCTATGAAAGGTTGGGCTTCGGAATCGTTTTCCGGGACGCCGGCTGGATGATCCTC
CAGCGCGGGGATCTCATGCTGGAGTTCTTCGCCCACCCCAACTTGTTTATTGCAGCTTATAATGGTTACA
AATAAAGCAATAGCATCACAAATTTCACAAATAAAGCATTTTTTTCACTGCATTCTAGTTGTGGTTTGTC
CAAACTCATCAATGTATCTTATCATGTCTGTATACCGTCGACCTCTAGCTAGAGCTTGGCGTAATCATGG
TCATAGCTGTTTCCTGTGTGAAATTGTTATCCGCTCACAATTCCACACAACATACGAGCCGGAAGCATAA
AGTGTAAAGCCTGGGGTGCCTAATGAGTGAGCTAACTCACATTAATTGCGTTGCGCTCACTGCCCGCTTT
CCAGTCGGGAAACCTGTCGTGCCAGCTGCATTAATGAATCGGCCAACGCGCGGGGAGAGGCGGTTTGCGT
ATTGGGCGCTCTTCCGCTTCCTCGCTCACTGACTCGCTGCGCTCGGTCGTTCGGCTGCGGCGAGCGGTAT
CAGCTCACTCAAAGGCGGTAATACGGTTATCCACAGAATCAGGGGATAACGCAGGAAAGAACATGTGAGC
AAAAGGCCAGCAAAAGGCCAGGAACCGTAAAAAGGCCGCGTTGCTGGCGTTTTTCCATAGGCTCCGCCCC
CCTGACGAGCATCACAAAAATCGACGCTCAAGTCAGAGGTGGCGAAACCCGACAGGACTATAAAGATACC
AGGCGTTTCCCCCTGGAAGCTCCCTCGTGCGCTCTCCTGTTCCGACCCTGCCGCTTACCGGATACCTGTC
CGCCTTTCTCCCTTCGGGAAGCGTGGCGCTTTCTCATAGCTCACGCTGTAGGTATCTCAGTTCGGTGTAG
GTCGTTCGCTCCAAGCTGGGCTGTGTGCACGAACCCCCCGTTCAGCCCGACCGCTGCGCCTTATCCGGTA
ACTATCGTCTTGAGTCCAACCCGGTAAGACACGACTTATCGCCACTGGCAGCAGCCACTGGTAACAGGAT
TAGCAGAGCGAGGTATGTAGGCGGTGCTACAGAGTTCTTGAAGTGGTGGCCTAACTACGGCTACACTAGA
AGAACAGTATTTGGTATCTGCGCTCTGCTGAAGCCAGTTACCTTCGGAAAAAGAGTTGGTAGCTCTTGAT
CCGGCAAACAAACCACCGCTGGTAGCGGTGGTTTTTTTGTTTGCAAGCAGCAGATTACGCGCAGAAAAAA
AGGATCTCAAGAAGATCCTTTGATCTTTTCTACGGGGTCTGACGCTCAGTGGAACGAAAACTCACGTTAA
GGGATTTTGGTCATGAGATTATCAAAAAGGATCTTCACCTAGATCCTTTTAAATTAAAAATGAAGTTTTA
AATCAATCTAAAGTATATATGAGTAAACTTGGTCTGACAGTTACCAATGCTTAATCAGTGAGGCACCTAT
CTCAGCGATCTGTCTATTTCGTTCATCCATAGTTGCCTGACTCCCCGTCGTGTAGATAACTACGATACGG
GAGGGCTTACCATCTGGCCCCAGTGCTGCAATGATACCGCGAGACCCACGCTCACCGGCTCCAGATTTAT
CAGCAATAAACCAGCCAGCCGGAAGGGCCGAGCGCAGAAGTGGTCCTGCAACTTTATCCGCCTCCATCCA
GTCTATTAATTGTTGCCGGGAAGCTAGAGTAAGTAGTTCGCCAGTTAATAGTTTGCGCAACGTTGTTGCC
ATTGCTACAGGCATCGTGGTGTCACGCTCGTCGTTTGGTATGGCTTCATTCAGCTCCGGTTCCCAACGAT
CAAGGCGAGTTACATGATCCCCCATGTTGTGCAAAAAAGCGGTTAGCTCCTTCGGTCCTCCGATCGTTGT
CAGAAGTAAGTTGGCCGCAGTGTTATCACTCATGGTTATGGCAGCACTGCATAATTCTCTTACTGTCATG
CCATCCGTAAGATGCTTTTCTGTGACTGGTGAGTACTCAACCAAGTCATTCTGAGAATAGTGTATGCGGC
GACCGAGTTGCTCTTGCCCGGCGTCAATACGGGATAATACCGCGCCACATAGCAGAACTTTAAAAGTGCT
CATCATTGGAAAACGTTCTTCGGGGCGAAAACTCTCAAGGATCTTACCGCTGTTGAGATCCAGTTCGATG
TAACCCACTCGTGCACCCAACTGATCTTCAGCATCTTTTACTTTCACCAGCGTTTCTGGGTGAGCAAAAA
CAGGAAGGCAAAATGCCGCAAAAAAGGGAATAAGGGCGACACGGAAATGTTGAATACTCATACTCTTCCT
TTTTCAATATTATTGAAGCATTTATCAGGGTTATTGTCTCATGAGCGGATACATATTTGAATGTATTTAG
AAAAATAAACAAATAGGGGTTCCGCGCACATTTCCCCGAAAAGTGCCACCTGACGTCGACGGATCGGGAG
ATCTCCCGATCCCCTATGGTGCACTCTCAGTACAATCTGCTCTGATGCCGCATAGTTAAGCCAGTATCTG
CTCCCTGCTTGTGTGTTGGAGGTCGCTGAGTAGTGCGCGAGCAAAATTTAAGCTACAACAAGGCAAGGCT
TGACCGACAATTGCATGAAGAATCTGCTTAGGGTTAGGCGTTTTGCGCTGCTTCGCGATGTACGGGCCAG
ATATACGCGTTGACATTGATTATTGACTAGTTATTAATAGTAATCAATTACGGGGTCATTAGTTCATAGC
CCATATATGGAGTTCCGCGTTACATAACTTACGGTAAATGGCCCGCCTGGCTGACCGCCCAACGACCCCC
GCCCATTGACGTCAATAATGACGTATGTTCCCATAGTAACGCCAATAGGGACTTTCCATTGACGTCAATG
GGTGGAGTATTTACGGTAAACTGCCCACTTGGCAGTACATCAAGTGTATCATATGCCAAGTACGCCCCCT
ATTGACGTCAATGACGGTAAATGGCCCGCCTGGCATTATGCCCAGTACATGACCTTATGGGACTTTCCTA
CTTGGCAGTACATCTACGTATTAGTCATCGCTATTACCATGGTGATGCGGTTTTGGCAGTACATCAATGG
GCGTGGATAGCGGTTTGACTCACGGGGATTTCCAAGTCTCCACCCCATTGACGTCAATGGGAGTTTGTTT
TGGCACCAAAATCAACGGGACTTTCCAAAATGTCGTAACAACTCCGCCCCATTGACGCAAATGGGCGGTA
GGCGTGTACGGTGGGAGGTCTATATAAGCAGAGCTCTCCCTATCAGTGATAGAGATCTCCCTATCAGTGA
TAGAGATCGTCGACGAGCTCGTTTAGTGAACCGTCAGATCGCCTGGAGACGCCATCCACGCTGTTTTGAC
CTCCATAGAAGACACCGGGACCGATCCAGCCTCCGGACTCTAGCGTTTAAACTTAAGCTTGGTACCATGC
ACCACCACCACCACCACCACCACATGGACTACAAGGACGACGATGACAAGTACCCTTATGACGTGCCCGA
TTACGCTTTGAACCAGATATCAACAAGTTTGTACAAAAAAGCAGGCTCCACCATGGGAACCAATTCAGTC
GACATGTCCCAGTTTAAGCGCCAGCGGATCAACCCGCTTCCAGGGGGACGCAACTTCTCAGGCACAGCTT
CAACATCTCTTCTGGGCCCTCCTCCTGGTTTGCTCACTCCTCCTGTGGCCACAGAACTGTCCCAGAATGC
CAGGCACCTTCAGGGTGGGGAGAAACAGCGGGTCTTCACTGGTATTGTTACCAGCTTGCATGACTACTTT
GGGGTTGTGGATGAAGAGGTCTTTTTTCAGCTAAGTGTGGTGAAGGGCCGTCTGCCCCAGCTGGGTGAGA
AGGTGCTGGTGAAGGCTGCATACAACCCAGGCCAGGCAGTGCCCTGGAATGCTGTCAAGGTGCAAACGCT
CTCCAACCAGCCCCTACTGAAGTCCCCAGCACCTCCTCTTCTGCATGTAGCAGCCCTGGGCCAGAAGCAA
GGGATCCTGGGAGCTCAGCCTCAGTTGATCTTCCAGCCTCACCGGATTCCCCCACTCTTTCCTCAGAAGC
CTCTGAGTCTCTTCCAAACATCCCACACACTTCACCTGAGCCACCTGAACAGATTTCCTGCCCGGGGCCC
TCATGGACGGTTGGATCAGGGCCGAAGTGATGACTATGACTCCAAGAAACGCAAACAGCGGGCTGGTGGA
GAGCCCTGGGGTGCTAAGAAGCCAAGGCATGACCTGCCTCCTTACCGGGTCCACCTCACTCCTTACACTG
TGGACAGCCCCATCTGTGACTTCCTAGAACTCCAGCGCCGTTACCGCAGCCTCCTGGTCCCCTCAGATTT
TCTGTCCGTGCATCTGAGTTGGCTATCAGCCTTCCCCCTGAGCCAGCCCTTTTCCCTCCATCATCCAAGC
CGGATCCAGGTCTCTTCTGAAAAGGAGGCAGCTCCAGACGCTGGTGCTGAGCCCATCACTGCAGACAGTG
ACCCCGCTTATAGTTCGAAGGTACTGCTGCTCTCTTCCCCGGGGTTGGAGGAATTGTATCGTTGTTGCAT
GCTCTTTGTGGATGACATGGCTGAGCCAAGGGAGACGCCAGAGCATCCTCTGAAGCAGATTAAGTTTTTG
CTGGGCAGGAAAGAAGAGGAGGCAGTGCTGGTTGGGGGTGAATGGTCTCCTTCCCTGGATGGCCTCGACC
CCCAGGCTGACCCGCAGGTGCTGGTGCGTACCGCCATCCGCTGTGCGCAGGCCCAGACTGGCATTGATTT
GAGCGGCTGTACCAAGTGGTGGCGCTTTGCCGAGTTTCAGTACCTGCAGCCGGGACCCCCCCGGCGGCTT
CAGACAGTGGTGGTGTACCTGCCGGATGTCTGGACCATCATGCCTACTTTGGAGGAGTGGGAGGCCCTGT
GCCAGCAGAAAGCTGCAGAGGCAGCTCCCCCAACCCAGGAGGCACAAGGGGAAACGGAGCCTACTGAACA
GGCACCTGATGCCTTGGAGCAAGCAGCAGACACTTCTAGACGGAACGCAGAAACTCCAGAGGCCACCACA
CAGCAGGAAACGGACACTGATCTCCCAGAGGCCCCTCCACCCCCCCTAGAACCTGCTGTCATCGCACGCC
CTGGCTGTGTAAACCTGTCCCTCCATGGGATTGTGGAGGATCGGAGGCCAAAGGAAAGGATCTCTTTTGA
GGTGATGGTGCTGGCCGAGCTGTTTCTGGAGATGCTCCAGAGGGATTTTGGCTATAGAGTTTATAAGATG
CTACTGAGCCTTCCTGAAAAGGTCGTGTCCCCACCTGAACCTGAGAAGGAGGAGGCGGCCAAGGAAGAAG
CCACCAAGGAGGAAGAAGCCATCAAAGAGGAGGTGGTCAAGGAGCCCAAGGATGAGGCACAGAATGAGGG
CCCGGCTACAGAGTCAGAGGCCCCGCTGAAGGAGGATGGGCTTTTGCCCAAACCACTCTCTTCTGGGGGA
GAGGAAGAAGAAAAACCCCGGGGCGAGGCTTCTGAGGACCTGTGTGAGATGGCCCTGGACCCAGAACTGT
TGCTTCTGAGGGATGATGGAGAGGAGGAGTTTGCAGGAGCAAAGCTGGAGGATTCGGAGGTCCGGTCCGT
TGCCTCAAACCAGTCAGAGATGGAGTTCTCTTCACTTCAGGACATGCCCAAGGAGCTGGATCCCTCTGCT
GTGCTCCCCTTAGACTGTCTGCTTGCTTTTGTGTTCTTTGATGCCAACTGGTGTGGCTACTTGCACCGGC
GAGACTTAGAGAGGATCCTCCTTACCCTTGGGATCCGGCTCAGTGCAGAGCAGGCCAAGCAGCTGGTCAG
CAGGGTGGTGACCCAGAACATCTGCCAGTACCGGAGCCTTCAGTACAGCCGCCAGGAGGGCCTGGATGGT
GGCCTTCCCGAGGAGGTGCTCTTCGGAAACCTGGACCTGCTGCCCCCTCCTGGGAAAAGCACGAAGCCAG
GTGCTGCCCCCACAGAACACAAAGCCTTGGTGTCCCACAATGGCAGCCTGATTAACGTGGGGAGCCTGCT
GCAGCGCGCGGAGCAGCAGGACAGCGGCCGGCTCTACCTAGAGAACAAGATCCACACACTGGAGCTGAAG
CTGGAGGAGAGCCATAACCGTTTCTCAGCCACTGAAGTAACCAATAAGACGCTGGCGGCAGAGATGCAGG
AGCTGCGAGTCCGGCTGGCGGAGGCCGAGGAGACCGCCCGGACGGCGGAGCGACAGAAGAGCCAGCTCCA
GCGGCTGCTGCAGGAGCTCCGCAGGCGTCTGACCCCCCTGCAGCTGGAGATCCAGCGGGTGGTGGAAAAG
GCTGACAGCTGGGTGGAGAAGGAGGAGCCGGCACCTAGCAACTGAGCGGCCGCACTCGAGATATCTAGAC
CCAGCTTTC
Features (pLannotate 1.2.2; 28 found; start..end, strand, type, name):
     67..108     +  CDS            V5 tag: epitope tag from simian virus 5
    165..189     -  protein_bind   attB2: mutant version of attB; recombination site for the Gateway® BP reaction BP Clonase™
    242..283     +  CDS            V5 tag: epitope tag from simian virus 5
    369..593     +  polyA_signal   bGH poly(A) signal: bovine growth hormone polyadenylation signal
    597..618     +  promoter       SV40 promoter (fragment): SV40 enhancer and early promoter
    639..872     +  rep_origin     f1 ori (fragment) (sequence partly withheld): f1 bacteriophage origin of replication; arrow indicates direction of (+) strand synthesis
    877..924     +  protein_bind   FRT: FLP-mediated recombination occurs in the 8-bp core sequence TCTAGAAA (Turan and Bode, 2011). FLP recombinase from the Saccharomyces cerevisiae 2μ plasmid
    932..1954    +  CDS            HygR: aminoglycoside phosphotransferase from E. coli; aph(4)-Ia; confers resistance to hygromycin
   1964..2089    +  CDS            ble (fragment): BLE_KLEPN - Experimental evidence at protein level: Swiss-Prot protein existence level 1. Binding protein with a strong affinity to the bleomycin family of antibiotics. Binds to CL990; an antimitotic-antibiotic compound. From Klebsiella pneumoniae.
   2084..2205    +  polyA_signal   SV40 poly(A) signal: SV40 polyadenylation signal
   2278..2294    -  protein_bind   lac operator: The lac repressor binds to the lac operator to inhibit transcription in E. coli. This inhibition can be relieved by adding lactose or isopropyl-β-D-thiogalactopyranoside (IPTG). lac repressor encoded by lacI
   2302..2332    -  promoter       lac promoter: promoter for the E. coli lac operon
   2347..2368    -  protein_bind   CAP binding site: CAP binding activates transcription in the presence of cAMP. E. coli catabolite activator protein
   2381..2473    -  CDS            lacI (fragment): lac repressor; lacI; The lac repressor binds to the lac operator to inhibit transcription in E. coli. This inhibition can be relieved by adding lactose or isopropyl-β-D-thiogalactopyranoside (IPTG).
   2656..3244    -  rep_origin     ori: high-copy-number ColE1/pMB1/pBR322/pUC origin of replication
   3415..4275    -  CDS            AmpR: β-lactamase; bla; confers resistance to ampicillin, carbenicillin, and related antibiotics
   4276..4380    -  promoter       AmpR promoter: bla
   4439..4491    -  misc_feature   bom (fragment): basis of mobility region from pBR322
   4646..5025    +  enhancer       CMV enhancer: human cytomegalovirus immediate early enhancer
   5026..5229    +  promoter       CMV promoter: human cytomegalovirus (CMV) immediate early promoter
   5231..5250    +  promoter       PLtetO-1 promoter (fragment): modified phage lambda PL promoter with tet operator sites (Lutz and Bujard, 1997)
   5252..5271    +  promoter       PLtetO-1 promoter (fragment): modified phage lambda PL promoter with tet operator sites (Lutz and Bujard, 1997)
   5279..5312    +  promoter       TRE3GV promoter (fragment): 3rd-generation Tet-responsive promoter that can be activated by binding of Tet-On® 3G, optimized for retroviral and lentiviral vectors
   5404..5427    +  CDS            9xHis (fragment): 9xHis affinity tag
   5434..5454    +  CDS            FLAG (fragment): FLAG® epitope tag, followed by an enterokinase cleavage site
   5497..5521    +  protein_bind   attB1: mutant version of attB; recombination site for the Gateway® BP reaction BP Clonase™
   5548..8316    +  CDS            CCAR2: CCAR2_HUMAN - Also known as DBC1, KIAA1967. Experimental evidence at protein level: Swiss-Prot protein existence level 1. Core component of the DBIRD complex, a multiprotein complex that acts at the interface between core mRNP particles and RNA polymerase II (RNAPII) and integrates transcript elongation with the regulation of alternative splicing: the DBIRD complex affects local transcript elongation rates and alternative splicing of a large set of exons embedded in (A + T)-rich DNA regions (PubMed:22446626). Inhibits SIRT1 deacetylase activity leading to increasing levels of p53/TP53 acetylat
   8343..14      -  protein_bind   attB2 (across the origin): mutant version of attB; recombination site for the Gateway® BP reaction BP Clonase™
