>Addgene plasmid #38082 | pFRT/TO/HIS/FLAG/HA-KIAA1967 | analyzer sequence | sequence record 47965
TTGTACAAAGTGGTTGATATCCAGCACAGTGGCGGCCGCTCAAGTCTAGAGGGCCCGCGGTTCGAAGGTA
AGCCTATCCCTAACCCTCTCCTCGGTCTCGATTCTACGCTCGAGTCTAGAGGGCCCGTTTAAACCCGCTG
ATCAGCCTCGACTGTGCCTTCTAGTTGCCAGCCATCTGTTGTTTGCCCCTCCCCCGTGCCTTCCTTGACC
CTGGAAGGTGCCACTCCCACTGTCCTTTCCTAATAAAATGAGGAAATTGCATCGCATTGTCTGAGTAGGT
GTCATTCTATTCTGGGGGGTGGGGTGGGGCAGGACAGCAAGGGGGAGGATTGGGAAGACAATAGCAGGCA
TGCTGGGGATGCGGTGGGCTCTATGGCTTCTGAGGCGGAAAGAACCAGCTGGGGCTCTAGGGGGTATCCC
C
[124 nt withheld, positions 422-545]
C
[91 nt withheld, positions 547-637]
AGGGTGATGGTTCACGTACCTAGAAGTTCCTATTCCGAAGTTCCTATTCTCTAGAAAGTATAGGAACTTC
CTTGGCCAAAAAGCCTGAACTCACCGCGACGTCTGTCGAGAAGTTTCTGATCGAAAAGTTCGACAGCGTC
TCCGACCTGATGCAGCTCTCGGAGGGCGAAGAATCTCGTGCTTTCAGCTTCGATGTAGGAGGGCGTGGAT
ATGTCCTGCGGGTAAATAGCTGCGCCGATGGTTTCTACAAAGATCGTTATGTTTATCGGCACTTTGCATC
GGCCGCGCTCCCGATTCCGGAAGTGCTTGACATTGGGGAGTTCAGCGAGAGCCTGACCTATTGCATCTCC
CGCCGTGCACAGGGTGTCACGTTGCAAGACCTGCCTGAAACCGAACTGCCCGCTGTTCTGCAGCCGGTCG
CGGAGGCCATGGATGCGATCGCTGCGGCCGATCTTAGCCAGACGAGCGGGTTCGGCCCATTCGGACCGCA
AGGAATCGGTCAATACACTACATGGCGTGATTTCATATGCGCGATTGCTGATCCCCATGTGTATCACTGG
CAAACTGTGATGGACGACACCGTCAGTGCGTCCGTCGCGCAGGCTCTCGATGAGCTGATGCTTTGGGCCG
AGGACTGCCCCGAAGTCCGGCACCTCGTGCACGCGGATTTCGGCTCCAACAATGTCCTGACGGACAATGG
CCGCATAACAGCGGTCATTGACTGGAGCGAGGCGATGTTCGGGGATTCCCAATACGAGGTCGCCAACATC
TTCTTCTGGAGGCCGTGGTTGGCTTGTATGGAGCAGCAGACGCGCTACTTCGAGCGGAGGCATCCGGAGC
TTGCAGGATCGCCGCGGCTCCGGGCGTATATGCTCCGCATTGGTCTTGACCAACTCTATCAGAGCTTGGT
TGACGGCAATTTCGATGATGCAGCTTGGGCGCAGGGTCGATGCGACGCAATCGTCCGATCCGGAGCCGGG
ACTGTCGGGCGTACACAAATCGCCCGCAGAAGCGCGGCCGTCTGGACCGATGGCTGTGTAGAAGTACTCG
CCGATAGTGGAAACCGACGCCCCAGCACTCGTCCGAGGGCAAAGGAATAGCACGTACTACGAGATTTCGA
TTCCACCGCCGCCTTCTATGAAAGGTTGGGCTTCGGAATCGTTTTCCGGGACGCCGGCTGGATGATCCTC
CAGCGCGGGGATCTCATGCTGGAGTTCTTCGCCCACCCCAACTTGTTTATTGCAGCTTATAATGGTTACA
AATAAAGCAATAGCATCACAAATTTCACAAATAAAGCATTTTTTTCACTGCATTCTAGTTGTGGTTTGTC
CAAACTCATCAATGTATCTTATCATGTCTGTATACCGTCGACCTCTAGCTAGAGCTTGGCGTAATCATGG
TCATAGCTGTTTCCTGTGTGAAATTGTTATCCGCTCACAATTCCACACAACATACGAGCCGGAAGCATAA
AGTGTAAAGCCTGGGGTGCCTAATGAGTGAGCTAACTCACATTAATTGCGTTGCGCTCACTGCCCGCTTT
CCAGTCGGGAAACCTGTCGTGCCAGCTGCATTAATGAATCGGCCAACGCGCGGGGAGAGGCGGTTTGCGT
ATTGGGCGCTCTTCCGCTTCCTCGCTCACTGACTCGCTGCGCTCGGTCGTTCGGCTGCGGCGAGCGGTAT
CAGCTCACTCAAAGGCGGTAATACGGTTATCCACAGAATCAGGGGATAACGCAGGAAAGAACATGTGAGC
AAAAGGCCAGCAAAAGGCCAGGAACCGTAAAAAGGCCGCGTTGCTGGCGTTTTTCCATAGGCTCCGCCCC
CCTGACGAGCATCACAAAAATCGACGCTCAAGTCAGAGGTGGCGAAACCCGACAGGACTATAAAGATACC
AGGCGTTTCCCCCTGGAAGCTCCCTCGTGCGCTCTCCTGTTCCGACCCTGCCGCTTACCGGATACCTGTC
CGCCTTTCTCCCTTCGGGAAGCGTGGCGCTTTCTCATAGCTCACGCTGTAGGTATCTCAGTTCGGTGTAG
GTCGTTCGCTCCAAGCTGGGCTGTGTGCACGAACCCCCCGTTCAGCCCGACCGCTGCGCCTTATCCGGTA
ACTATCGTCTTGAGTCCAACCCGGTAAGACACGACTTATCGCCACTGGCAGCAGCCACTGGTAACAGGAT
TAGCAGAGCGAGGTATGTAGGCGGTGCTACAGAGTTCTTGAAGTGGTGGCCTAACTACGGCTACACTAGA
AGGACAGTATTTGGTATCTGCGCTCTGCTGAAGCCAGTTACCTTCGGAAAAAGAGTTGGTAGCTCTTGAT
CCGGCAAACAAACCACCGCTGGTAGCGGTGGTTTTTTTGTTTGCAAGCAGCAGATTACGCGCAGAAAAAA
AGGATCTCAAGAAGATCCTTTGATCTTTTCTACGGGGTCTGACGCTCAGTGGAACGAAAACTCACGTTAA
GGGATTTTGGTCATGAGATTATCAAAAAGGATCTTCACCTAGATCCTTTTAAATTAAAAATGAAGTTTTA
AATCAATCTAAAGTATATATGAGTAAACTTGGTCTGACAGTTACCAATGCTTAATCAGTGAGGCACCTAT
CTCAGCGATCTGTCTATTTCGTTCATCCATAGTTGCCTGACTCCCCGTCGTGTAGATAACTACGATACGG
GAGGGCTTACCATCTGGCCCCAGTGCTGCAATGATACCGCGAGACCCACGCTCACCGGCTCCAGATTTAT
CAGCAATAAACCAGCCAGCCGGAAGGGCCGAGCGCAGAAGTGGTCCTGCAACTTTATCCGCCTCCATCCA
GTCTATTAATTGTTGCCGGGAAGCTAGAGTAAGTAGTTCGCCAGTTAATAGTTTGCGCAACGTTGTTGCC
ATTGCTACAGGCATCGTGGTGTCACGCTCGTCGTTTGGTATGGCTTCATTCAGCTCCGGTTCCCAACGAT
CAAGGCGAGTTACATGATCCCCCATGTTGTGCAAAAAAGCGGTTAGCTCCTTCGGTCCTCCGATCGTTGT
CAGAAGTAAGTTGGCCGCAGTGTTATCACTCATGGTTATGGCAGCACTGCATAATTCTCTTACTGTCATG
CCATCCGTAAGATGCTTTTCTGTGACTGGTGAGTACTCAACCAAGTCATTCTGAGAATAGTGTATGCGGC
GACCGAGTTGCTCTTGCCCGGCGTCAATACGGGATAATACCGCGCCACATAGCAGAACTTTAAAAGTGCT
CATCATTGGAAAACGTTCTTCGGGGCGAAAACTCTCAAGGATCTTACCGCTGTTGAGATCCAGTTCGATG
TAACCCACTCGTGCACCCAACTGATCTTCAGCATCTTTTACTTTCACCAGCGTTTCTGGGTGAGCAAAAA
CAGGAAGGCAAAATGCCGCAAAAAAGGGAATAAGGGCGACACGGAAATGTTGAATACTCATACTCTTCCT
TTTTCAATATTATTGAAGCATTTATCAGGGTTATTGTCTCATGAGCGGATACATATTTGAATGTATTTAG
AAAAATAAACAAATAGGGGTTCCGCGCACATTTCCCCGAAAAGTGCCACCTGACGTCGACGGATCGGGAG
ATCTCCCGATCCCCTATGGTGCACTCTCAGTACAATCTGCTCTGATGCCGCATAGTTAAGCCAGTATCTG
CTCCCTGCTTGTGTGTTGGAGGTCGCTGAGTAGTGCGCGAGCAAAATTTAAGCTACAACAAGGCAAGGCT
TGACCGACAATTGCATGAAGAATCTGCTTAGGGTTAGGCGTTTTGCGCTGCTTCGCGATGTACGGGCCAG
ATATACGCGTTGACATTGATTATTGACTAGTTATTAATAGTAATCAATTACGGGGTCATTAGTTCATAGC
CCATATATGGAGTTCCGCGTTACATAACTTACGGTAAATGGCCCGCCTGGCTGACCGCCCAACGACCCCC
GCCCATTGACGTCAATAATGACGTATGTTCCCATAGTAACGCCAATAGGGACTTTCCATTGACGTCAATG
GGTGGAGTATTTACGGTAAACTGCCCACTTGGCAGTACATCAAGTGTATCATATGCCAAGTACGCCCCCT
ATTGACGTCAATGACGGTAAATGGCCCGCCTGGCATTATGCCCAGTACATGACCTTATGGGACTTTCCTA
CTTGGCAGTACATCTACGTATTAGTCATCGCTATTACCATGGTGATGCGGTTTTGGCAGTACATCAATGG
GCGTGGATAGCGGTTTGACTCACGGGGATTTCCAAGTCTCCACCCCATTGACGTCAATGGGAGTTTGTTT
TGGAACCAAAATCAACGGGACTTTCCAAAATGTCGTAACAACTCCGCCCCATTGACGCAAATGGGCGGTA
GGCGTGTACGGTGGGAGGTCTATATAAGCAGAGCTCTCCCTATCAGTGATAGAGATCTCCCTATCAGTGA
TAGAGATCGTCGACGAGCTCGTTTAGTGAACCGTCAGATCGCCTGGAGACGCCATCCACGCTGTTTTGAC
CTCCATAGAAGACACCGGGACCGATCCAGCCTCCGGACTCTAGCGTTTAAACTTAAGCTTGGTACCATGC
ACCACCACCACCACCACCACCACATGGACTACAAGGACGACGATGACAAGTACCCTTATGACGTGCCCGA
TTACGCTTTGAACCAGATATCAACAAGTTTGTACAAAAAAGCAGGCTCCACCATGGGAACCAATTCAGTC
GACATGTCCCAGTTTAAGCGCCAGCGGATCAACCCGCTTCCAGGGGGACGCAACTTCTCAGGCACAGCTT
CAACATCTCTTCTGGGCCCTCCTCCTGGTTTGCTCACTCCTCCTGTGGCCACAGAACTGTCCCAGAATGC
CAGGCACCTTCAGGGTGGGGAGAAACAGCGGGTCTTCACTGGTATTGTTACCAGCTTGCATGACTACTTT
GGGGTTGTGGATGAAGAGGTCTTTTTTCAGCTAAGTGTGGTGAAGGGCCGTCTGCCCCAGCTGGGTGAGA
AGGTGCTGGTGAAGGCTGCATACAACCCAGGCCAGGCAGTGCCCTGGAATGCTGTCAAGGTGCAAACGCT
CTCCAACCAGCCCCTACTGAAGTCCCCAGCACCTCCTCTTCTGCATGTAGCAGCCCTGGGCCAGAAGCAA
GGGATCCTGGGAGCTCAGCCTCAGTTGATCTTCCAGCCTCACCGGATTCCCCCACTCTTTCCTCAGAAGC
CTCTGAGTCTCTTCCAAACATCCCACACACTTCACCTGAGCCACCTGAACAGATTTCCTGCCCGGGGCCC
TCATGGACGGTTGGATCAGGGCCGAAGTGATGACTATGACTCCAAGAAACGCAAACAGCGGGCTGGTGGA
GAGCCCTGGGGTGCTAAGAAGCCAAGGCATGACCTGCCTCCTTACCGGGTCCACCTCACTCCTTACACTG
TGGACAGCCCCATCTGTGACTTCCTAGAACTCCAGCGCCGTTACCGCAGCCTCCTGGTCCCCTCAGATTT
TCTGTCCGTGCATCTGAGTTGGCTATCAGCCTTCCCCCTGAGCCAGCCCTTTTCCCTCCATCATCCAAGC
CGGATCCAGGTCTCTTCTGAAAAGGAGGCAGCTCCAGACGCTGGTGCTGAGCCCATCACTGCAGACAGTG
ACCCCGCTTATAGTTCGAAGGTACTGCTGCTCTCTTCCCCGGGGTTGGAGGAATTGTATCGTTGTTGCAT
GCTCTTTGTGGATGACATGGCTGAGCCAAGGGAGACGCCAGAGCATCCTCTGAAGCAGATTAAGTTTTTG
CTGGGCAGGAAAGAAGAGGAGGCAGTGCTGGTTGGGGGTGAATGGTCTCCTTCCCTGGATGGCCTCGACC
CCCAGGCTGACCCGCAGGTGCTGGTGCGTACCGCCATCCGCTGTGCGCAGGCCCAGACTGGCATTGATTT
GAGCGGCTGTACCAAGTGGTGGCGCTTTGCCGAGTTTCAGTACCTGCAGCCGGGACCCCCCCGGCGGCTT
CAGACAGTGGTGGTGTACCTGCCGGATGTCTGGACCATCATGCCTACTTTGGAGGAGTGGGAGGCCCTGT
GCCAGCAGAAAGCTGCAGAGGCAGCTCCCCCAACCCAGGAGGCACAAGGGGAAACGGAGCCTACTGAACA
GGCACCTGATGCCTTGGAGCAAGCAGCAGACACTTCTAGACGGAACGCAGAAACTCCAGAGGCCACCACA
CAGCAGGAAACGGACACTGATCTCCCAGAGGCCCCTCCACCCCCCCTAGAACCTGCTGTCATCGCACGCC
CTGGCTGTGTAAACCTGTCCCTCCATGGGATTGTGGAGGATCGGAGGCCAAAGGAAAGGATCTCTTTTGA
GGTGATGGTGCTGGCCGAGCTGTTTCTGGAGATGCTCCAGAGGGATTTTGGCTATAGAGTTTATAAGATG
CTACTGAGCCTTCCTGAAAAGGTCGTGTCCCCACCTGAACCTGAGAAGGAGGAGGCGGCCAAGGAAGAAG
CCACCAAGGAGGAAGAAGCCATCAAAGAGGAGGTGGTCAAGGAGCCCAAGGATGAGGCACAGAATGAGGG
CCCGGCTACAGAGTCAGAGGCCCCGCTGAAGGAGGATGGGCTTTTGCCCAAACCACTCTCTTCTGGGGGA
GAGGAAGAAGAAAAACCCCGGGGCGAGGCTTCTGAGGACCTGTGTGAGATGGCCCTGGACCCAGAACTGT
TGCTTCTGAGGGATGATGGAGAGGAGGAGTTTGCAGGAGCAAAGCTGGAGGATTCGGAGGTCCGGTCCGT
TGCCTCAAACCAGTCAGAGATGGAGTTCTCTTCACTTCAGGACATGCCCAAGGAGCTGGATCCCTCTGCT
GTGCTCCCCTTAGACTGTCTGCTTGCTTTTGTGTTCTTTGATGCCAACTGGTGTGGCTACTTGCACCGGC
GAGACTTAGAGAGGATCCTCCTTACCCTTGGGATCCGGCTCAGTGCAGAGCAGGCCAAGCAGCTGGTCAG
CAGGGTGGTGACCCAGAACATCTGCCAGTACCGGAGCCTTCAGTACAGCCGCCAGGAGGGCCTGGATGGT
GGCCTTCCCGAGGAGGTGCTCTTCGGAAACCTGGACCTGCTGCCCCCTCCTGGGAAAAGCACGAAGCCAG
GTGCTGCCCCCACAGAACACAAAGCCTTGGTGTCCCACAATGGCAGCCTGATTAACGTGGGGAGCCTGCT
GCAGCGCGCGGAGCAGCAGGACAGCGGCCGGCTCTACCTAGAGAACAAGATCCACACACTGGAGCTGAAG
CTGGAGGAGAGCCATAACCGTTTCTCAGCCACTGAAGTAACCAATAAGACGCTGGCGGCAGAGATGCAGG
AGCTGCGAGTCCGGCTGGCGGAGGCCGAGGAGACCGCCCGGACGGCGGAGCGACAGAAGAGCCAGCTCCA
GCGGCTGCTGCAGGAGCTCCGCAGGCGTCTGACCCCCCTGCAGCTGGAGATCCAGCGGGTGGTGGAAAAG
GCTGACAGCTGGGTGGAGAAGGAGGAGCCGGCACCTAGCAACTGATCGGCCGCACTCGAGATATCTAGAC
CCAGCTTTCTTGTACAAAGTGGTTGATATCCAGCACAGTGGCGGCCGCTCAAGTCTAGAGGGCCCGCGGT
TCGAAGGTAAGCCTATCCCTAACCCTCTCCTCGGTCTCGATTCTACGCGTACCTGATCCGCGGCCGCATA
GATAACTGATCCAGTGTGCCTCGAGATATCTAGACCCAGCTTTC
Features (pLannotate 1.2.2; 29 found; start..end, strand, type, name):
     67..108     +  CDS            V5 tag: epitope tag from simian virus 5
    152..376     +  polyA_signal   bGH poly(A) signal: bovine growth hormone polyadenylation signal
    380..401     +  promoter       SV40 promoter (fragment): SV40 enhancer and early promoter
    422..655     +  rep_origin     f1 ori (fragment) (sequence partly withheld): f1 bacteriophage origin of replication; arrow indicates direction of (+) strand synthesis
    660..707     +  protein_bind   FRT: FLP-mediated recombination occurs in the 8-bp core sequence TCTAGAAA (Turan and Bode, 2011). FLP recombinase from the Saccharomyces cerevisiae 2μ plasmid
    715..1737    +  CDS            HygR: hygromycin B phosphotransferase confers resistance to hygromycin
   1747..1872    +  CDS            ble (fragment): BLE_KLEPN - Experimental evidence at protein level: Swiss-Prot protein existence level 1. Binding protein with a strong affinity to the bleomycin family of antibiotics. Binds to CL990; an antimitotic-antibiotic compound. From Klebsiella pneumoniae.
   1867..1988    +  polyA_signal   SV40 poly(A) signal: SV40 polyadenylation signal
   2061..2077    -  protein_bind   lac operator: The lac repressor binds to the lac operator to inhibit transcription in E. coli. This inhibition can be relieved by adding lactose or isopropyl-β-D-thiogalactopyranoside (IPTG). lac repressor encoded by lacI
   2085..2115    -  promoter       lac promoter: promoter for the E. coli lac operon
   2130..2151    -  protein_bind   CAP binding site: CAP binding activates transcription in the presence of cAMP. E. coli catabolite activator protein
   2164..2256    -  CDS            lacI (fragment): lac repressor; lacI; The lac repressor binds to the lac operator to inhibit transcription in E. coli. This inhibition can be relieved by adding lactose or isopropyl-β-D-thiogalactopyranoside (IPTG).
   2439..3027    -  rep_origin     ori: high-copy-number ColE1/pMB1/pBR322/pUC origin of replication
   3198..4058    -  CDS            AmpR: β-lactamase; bla; confers resistance to ampicillin, carbenicillin, and related antibiotics
   4059..4163    -  promoter       AmpR promoter: bla
   4222..4274    -  misc_feature   bom (fragment): basis of mobility region from pBR322
   4429..4808    +  enhancer       CMV enhancer: human cytomegalovirus immediate early enhancer
   4881..4898    -  promoter       CMV promoter (fragment): human cytomegalovirus (CMV) immediate early promoter
   4961..5012    +  promoter       CMVd2 promoter: truncated human cytomegalovirus (CMV) immediate early promoter that yields moderately reduced expression relative to the full-length promoter
   5014..5033    +  promoter       PLtetO-1 promoter (fragment): modified phage lambda PL promoter with tet operator sites (Lutz and Bujard, 1997)
   5035..5054    +  promoter       PLtetO-1 promoter (fragment): modified phage lambda PL promoter with tet operator sites (Lutz and Bujard, 1997)
   5062..5095    +  promoter       TRE3GV promoter (fragment): 3rd-generation Tet-responsive promoter that can be activated by binding of Tet-On® 3G, optimized for retroviral and lentiviral vectors
   5187..5210    +  CDS            9xHis (fragment): 9xHis affinity tag
   5217..5237    +  CDS            FLAG (fragment): FLAG® epitope tag, followed by an enterokinase cleavage site
   5280..5304    +  protein_bind   attB1: mutant version of attB; recombination site for the Gateway® BP reaction BP Clonase™
   5331..8099    +  CDS            CCAR2: CCAR2_HUMAN - Also known as DBC1, KIAA1967. Experimental evidence at protein level: Swiss-Prot protein existence level 1. Core component of the DBIRD complex, a multiprotein complex that acts at the interface between core mRNP particles and RNA polymerase II (RNAPII) and integrates transcript elongation with the regulation of alternative splicing: the DBIRD complex affects local transcript elongation rates and alternative splicing of a large set of exons embedded in (A + T)-rich DNA regions (PubMed:22446626). Inhibits SIRT1 deacetylase activity leading to increasing levels of p53/TP53 acetylat
   8126..8150    -  protein_bind   attB2: mutant version of attB; recombination site for the Gateway® BP reaction BP Clonase™
   8203..8244    +  CDS            V5 tag: epitope tag from simian virus 5
   8301..14      -  protein_bind   attB2 (across the origin): mutant version of attB; recombination site for the Gateway® BP reaction BP Clonase™
