[The description below was written by a language model from this plasmid's Addgene catalogue record, the feature table of its GenBank file and pLannotate feature annotations shown in this document.]
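Description:
pFRT/TO/HIS/FLAG/HA-KIAA1967 is a mammalian expression plasmid made by Gateway recombination of the human KIAA1967 coding sequence (now CCAR2, also known as DBC1) into the destination vector pFRT/TO/HIS/FLAG/HA-DEST. It is propagated in E. coli through a high-copy ColE1/pUC-type origin with ampicillin selection from the β-lactamase gene. A fragment of the f1 origin and remnants of lac regulatory sequence are also annotated in the backbone.

The roughly 2.8 kb CCAR2 open reading frame lies between attB1 and attB2 sites. It is fused at its N terminus to a backbone-encoded tandem His, FLAG and HA tag. The full-length automated annotations detect only the His and FLAG portions, while the partial 869 bp GenBank record resolves all three tags. Transcription is driven by the CMV immediate-early enhancer and promoter, followed by tet operator sequences (the "TO" in the name), so expression can be held off by the Tet repressor and induced with tetracycline or doxycycline in cells that supply TetR. The unit ends in the bovine growth hormone polyadenylation signal. V5 tag sequences annotated downstream of attB2 are not listed among the catalogue tags, and the record does not indicate whether they are translated.

An FRT site sits directly upstream of a hygromycin resistance gene with an SV40 poly(A) signal. No intact promoter is annotated for this gene, an arrangement typical of vectors meant for FLP-mediated integration at a genomic FRT site, with hygromycin selecting the resulting stable lines. The associated publication on the mRNA-bound proteome suggests use for inducible expression and affinity purification of tagged CCAR2 as a candidate RNA-binding protein. The NGS sequence (8,353 nt) is slightly longer than the catalogue and analyzer size (8,311 nt), with a different feature layout around attB2.
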