Addgene plasmid #38082: pFRT/TO/HIS/FLAG/HA-KIAA1967
Depositing lab: Markus Landthaler. Depositing organization: Max-Delbrueck-Centrum fuer Molekulare Medizin (MDC). Publication: The mRNA-Bound Proteome and Its Global Occupancy Profile on Protein-Coding Transcripts. Baltz AG, Munschauer M, Schwanhausser B, Vasile A, Murakawa Y, Schueler M, Youngs N, Penfold-Brown D, Drew K, Milek M, Wyler E, Bonneau R, Selbach M, Dieterich C, Landthaler M. Mol Cell. 2012 Jun 8;46(5):674-90. 10.1016/j.molcel.2012.05.021 PubMed 22681889.
Backbone
  Vector backbone: pFRT/TO/HIS/FLAG/HA-DEST
  Backbone size w/o insert (bp): 5539
  Total vector size (bp): 8311
  Vector type: Mammalian Expression
  Selectable markers: Hygromycin
Growth in bacteria
  Bacterial resistance: Ampicillin, 100 μg/mL
  Growth temperature: 37°C
  Growth strain: DH5alpha
  Copy number: Unknown
Gene/Insert
  Gene/Insert name: KIAA1967 (alt name: DBC1; DBC-1; NET35; p30DBC; p30 DBC)
  Species: H. sapiens (human)
  Insert size (bp): 2772
  GenBank ID: NM_021174.5
  Entrez Gene: CCAR2 (a.k.a. DBC-1, DBC1, KIAA1967, NET35, p30 DBC, p30DBC)
  Tag / fusion protein: HIS/FLAG/HA (N terminal on backbone)
  Cloning method: Gateway Cloning
  Sequencing primers: 5′ CMV; 3′ BGH
Terms and licenses: Academic/Nonprofit Terms; Industry Terms: Not Available to Industry
How to cite: pFRT/TO/HIS/FLAG/HA-KIAA1967 was a gift from Markus Landthaler (Addgene plasmid # 38082 ; http://n2t.net/addgene:38082 ; RRID:Addgene_38082)
