LOCUS       Exported 869 bp ds-DNA linear SYN 21-MAY-2021
DEFINITION  synthetic linear DNA
ACCESSION   .
VERSION     .
KEYWORDS    pFRT/TO/HIS/FLAG/HA-KIAA1967
SOURCE      synthetic DNA construct
  ORGANISM  synthetic DNA construct
REFERENCE   1 (bases 1 to 869)
  AUTHORS   Baltz AG, Munschauer M, Schwanhausser B, Vasile A, Murakawa Y,
            Schueler M, Youngs N, Penfold-Brown D, Drew K, Milek M, Wyler E,
            Bonneau R, Selbach M, Dieterich C, Landthaler M
  TITLE     The mRNA-Bound Proteome and Its Global Occupancy Profile on
            Protein-Coding Transcripts.
  JOURNAL   Mol Cell. 2012 Jun 8;46(5):674-90.
  PUBMED    22681889
REFERENCE   2 (bases 1 to 869)
  AUTHORS   .
  TITLE     Direct Submission
  JOURNAL   Exported May 21, 2021 from SnapGene Server 1.1.58
            http://www.snapgene.com
FEATURES             Location/Qualifiers
     source          1..869
                     /organism="synthetic DNA construct"
                     /mol_type="other DNA"
     protein_bind    20..38
                     /gene="tetO"
                     /label=tet operator
                     /bound_moiety="tetracycline repressor TetR"
                     /note="bacterial operator O2 for the tetR and tetA genes"
     primer_bind     48..72
                     /label=LNCX
                     /note="Human CMV promoter, forward primer"
     CDS             172..195
                     /codon_start=1
                     /product="8xHis affinity tag"
                     /label=8xHis
                     /translation="HHHHHHHH"
     CDS             199..222
                     /codon_start=1
                     /product="FLAG(R) epitope tag, followed by an enterokinase
                     cleavage site"
                     /label=FLAG
                     /translation="DYKDDDDK"
     CDS             223..249
                     /codon_start=1
                     /product="HA (human influenza hemagglutinin) epitope tag"
                     /label=HA
                     /translation="YPYDVPDYA"
     protein_bind    265..289
                     /gene="mutant version of attB"
                     /label=attB1
                     /bound_moiety="BP Clonase(TM)"
                     /note="recombination site for the Gateway(R) BP reaction"
ORIGIN
        1 cctatcagtg atagagatct ccctatcagt gatagagatc gtcgacgagc tcgtttagtg
       61 aaccgtcaga tcgcctggag acgccatcca cgctgttttg acctccatag aagacaccgg
      121 gaccgatcca gcctccggac tctagcgttt aaacttaagc ttggtaccat gcaccaccac
      181 caccaccacc accacatgga ctacaaggac gacgatgaca agtaccctta tgacgtgccc
      241 gattacgctt tgaaccagat atcaacaagt ttgtacaaaa aagcaggctc caccatggga
      301 accaattcag tcgacatgtc ccagtttaag cgccagcgga tcaacccgct tccaggggga
      361 cgcaacttct caggcacagc ttcaacatct cttctgggcc ctcctcctgg tttgctcact
      421 cctcctgtgg ccacagaact gtcccagaat gccaggcacc ttcagggtgg ggagaaacag
      481 cgggtcttca ctggtattgt taccagcttg catgactact ttggggttgt ggatgaagag
      541 gtcttttttc agctaagtgt ggtgaagggc cgtctgcccc agctgggtga gaaggtgctg
      601 gtgaaggctg catacaaccc aggccaggca gtgccctgga atgctgtcaa ggtgcaaacg
      661 ctctccaacc agcccctact gaagtcccca gcacctcctc ttctgcatgt agcagccctg
      721 ggccagaagc aagggatcct gggagctcag cctcagttga tcttccagcc tcaccggatt
      781 cccccactct ttcctcagaa gcctctgagt ctcttccaaa catcccacac acttcacctg
      841 agccacctga acagatttcc tgcccgggg
//
